Addgene plasmid #205250: dSaCas9-KRAB
Purpose: In vitro transcription plasmid for production of dSaCas9-KOX1 KRAB mRNA for transcriptional activation (KRAB = Krüppel-associated box). Insert is derived from Addgene plasmid #106219.
Depositing lab: Rasmus Bak. Depositing organization: Aarhus University.
Backbone
  Vector backbone: IVTpT7
  Vector type: CRISPR
Growth in bacteria
  Bacterial resistance: Ampicillin, 100 μg/mL
  Growth temperature: 37°C
  Growth strain: NEB Stable
  Copy number: High Copy
Gene/Insert
  Gene/Insert name: dSaCas9-KRAB
  Species: Synthetic
Resource information
  A portion of this plasmid was derived from a plasmid made by: Insert is derived from Addgene plasmid #106219
Terms and licenses: Academic/Nonprofit Terms; Industry Terms: Not Available to Industry
How to cite: dSaCas9-KRAB was a gift from Rasmus Bak (Addgene plasmid # 205250 ; http://n2t.net/addgene:205250 ; RRID:Addgene_205250)
