[The description below was written by a language model from this plasmid's Addgene catalogue record and pLannotate feature annotations shown in this document.]
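Description:
dSaCas9-KRAB is a 6.5 kb in vitro transcription template built on the IVTpT7 backbone and catalogued as a CRISPR vector. It is not designed for direct expression in cells. Instead, it is propagated in E. coli as a high-copy plasmid, using a ColE1/pUC-type origin and an ampicillin resistance gene (β-lactamase with its own promoter), and then serves as a template for synthesising mRNA with bacteriophage T7 RNA polymerase. The remaining annotated bacterial elements are partial remnants of a pUC/pBR322-style cloning backbone with no role in the payload: lacZα, lacI, rop and bom fragments, plus the lac promoter, operator and CAP site.

The payload lies downstream of the T7 promoter and is a single synthetic fusion reading frame. A short match to the HA epitope comes first, annotated only as a fragment of a 3xHA tag. It is followed by the Staphylococcus aureus Cas9 coding sequence, which the name and purpose field identify as the nuclease-dead (dSaCas9) form. Next come a bipartite nucleoplasmin nuclear localisation signal and the KRAB domain from human ZNF10 (KOX1). The insert is recorded as derived from another deposited plasmid. No untranslated regions or poly(A) segment are annotated, so the record does not show how the transcript is stabilised or tailed.

The resulting mRNA encodes an RNA-guided DNA-binding protein that carries KRAB to target loci when supplied with an SaCas9-compatible guide RNA. The purpose field describes the use as transcriptional activation. However, KRAB is a transcriptional repression domain, as the feature annotation also states, so the construct fits CRISPR interference and gene silencing.
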