Features (pLannotate 1.2.2; 15 found; start..end, strand, type, name):
    137..236     +  misc_feature   bom (fragment): basis of mobility region from pBR322
    242..399     -  CDS            lacZα (fragment): LacZα fragment of β-galactosidase; lacZ fragment
    414..430     +  promoter       T7 promoter (fragment): promoter for bacteriophage T7 RNA polymerase
    484..510     +  CDS            3xHA (fragment): three tandem HA epitope tags
    559..3714    +  CDS            cas9: CAS9_STAAU - Experimental evidence at protein level: Swiss-Prot protein existence level 1. CRISPR (clustered regularly interspaced short palindromic repeat) is an adaptive immune system that provides protection against mobile genetic elements (viruses, transposable elements and conjugative plasmids). CRISPR clusters contain spacers, sequences complementary to antecedent mobile elements, and target invading nucleic acids. CRISPR clusters are transcribed and processed into CRISPR RNA (crRNA). In type II CRISPR systems correct processing of pre-crRNA requires a trans- encoded small RNA (tracrRNA)
   3715..3762    +  CDS            nucleoplasmin NLS: bipartite nuclear localization signal from nucleoplasmin
   3796..3990    +  CDS            KRAB: Krüppel-associated box (KRAB) transcriptional repression domain from the human zinc finger protein ZNF10 (Margolin et al., 1994)
   4323..4339    -  protein_bind   lac operator: The lac repressor binds to the lac operator to inhibit transcription in E. coli. This inhibition can be relieved by adding lactose or isopropyl-β-D-thiogalactopyranoside (IPTG). lac repressor encoded by lacI
   4347..4377    -  promoter       lac promoter: promoter for the E. coli lac operon
   4392..4413    -  protein_bind   CAP binding site: CAP binding activates transcription in the presence of cAMP. E. coli catabolite activator protein
   4426..4518    -  CDS            lacI (fragment): lac repressor; lacI; The lac repressor binds to the lac operator to inhibit transcription in E. coli. This inhibition can be relieved by adding lactose or isopropyl-β-D-thiogalactopyranoside (IPTG).
   4701..5289    -  rep_origin     ori: high-copy-number ColE1/pMB1/pBR322/pUC origin of replication
   5460..6320    -  CDS            AmpR: β-lactamase; bla; confers resistance to ampicillin, carbenicillin, and related antibiotics
   6321..6425    -  promoter       AmpR promoter: bla
   6520..35      +  CDS            rop (fragment) (across the origin): Rop protein, which maintains plasmids at low copy number; rop
>Addgene plasmid #205250 | dSaCas9-KRAB | addgene full sequence | sequence record 409107 | Addgene NGS Result
TCGCGCGTTTCGGTGATGACGGTGAAAACCTCTGACACATGCAGCTCCCGGAGACGGTCACAGCTTGTCT
GTAAGCGGATGCCGGGAGCAGACAAGCCCGTCAGGGCGCGTCAGCGGGTGTTGGCGGGTGTCGGGGCTGG
CTTAACTATGCGGCATCAGAGCAGATTGTACTGAGAGTGCACCATATGCGGTGTGAAATACCGCACAGAT
GCGTAAGGAGAAAATACCGCATCAGGCGCCATTCGCCATTCAGGCTGCGCAACTGTTGGGAAGGGCGATC
GGTGCGGGCCTCTTCGCTATTACGCCAGCTGGCGAAAGGGGGATGTGCTGCAAGGCGATTAAGTTGGGTA
ACGCCAGGGTTTTCCCAGTCACGACGTTGTAAAACGACGGCCAGTGAATTCGAGCTCGGTACCTAATACG
ACTCACTATAAGGAAATAAGAGAGAAAAGAAGAGTAAGAAGAAATATAGCTAGCGCCACCATGTACCCAT
ACGATGTTCCAGATTACGCTGCCCCAAAGAAGAAGCGGAAGGTCGGTATCCACGGAGTCCCAGCAGCCAA
GCGGAACTACATCCTGGGCCTGGCCATCGGCATCACCAGCGTGGGCTACGGCATCATCGACTACGAGACA
CGGGACGTGATCGATGCCGGCGTGCGGCTGTTCAAAGAGGCCAACGTGGAAAACAACGAGGGCAGGCGGA
GCAAGAGAGGCGCCAGAAGGCTGAAGCGGCGGAGGCGGCATAGAATCCAGAGAGTGAAGAAGCTGCTGTT
CGACTACAACCTGCTGACCGACCACAGCGAGCTGAGCGGCATCAACCCCTACGAGGCCAGAGTGAAGGGC
CTGAGCCAGAAGCTGAGCGAGGAAGAGTTCTCTGCCGCCCTGCTGCACCTGGCCAAGAGAAGAGGCGTGC
ACAACGTGAACGAGGTGGAAGAGGACACCGGCAACGAGCTGTCCACCAAAGAGCAGATCAGCCGGAACAG
CAAGGCCCTGGAAGAGAAATACGTGGCCGAACTGCAGCTGGAACGGCTGAAGAAAGACGGCGAAGTGCGG
GGCAGCATCAACAGATTCAAGACCAGCGACTACGTGAAAGAAGCCAAACAGCTGCTGAAGGTGCAGAAGG
CCTACCACCAGCTGGACCAGAGCTTCATCGACACCTACATCGACCTGCTGGAAACCCGGCGGACCTACTA
TGAGGGACCTGGCGAGGGCAGCCCCTTCGGCTGGAAGGACATCAAAGAATGGTACGAGATGCTGATGGGC
CACTGCACCTACTTCCCCGAGGAACTGCGGAGCGTGAAGTACGCCTACAACGCCGACCTGTACAACGCCC
TGAACGACCTGAACAATCTCGTGATCACCAGGGACGAGAACGAGAAGCTGGAATATTACGAGAAGTTCCA
GATCATCGAGAACGTGTTCAAGCAGAAGAAGAAGCCCACCCTGAAGCAGATCGCCAAAGAAATCCTCGTG
AACGAAGAGGATATTAAGGGCTACAGAGTGACCAGCACCGGCAAGCCCGAGTTCACCAACCTGAAGGTGT
ACCACGACATCAAGGACATTACCGCCCGGAAAGAGATTATTGAGAACGCCGAGCTGCTGGATCAGATTGC
CAAGATCCTGACCATCTACCAGAGCAGCGAGGACATCCAGGAAGAACTGACCAATCTGAACTCCGAGCTG
ACCCAGGAAGAGATCGAGCAGATCTCTAATCTGAAGGGCTATACCGGCACCCACAACCTGAGCCTGAAGG
CCATCAACCTGATCCTGGACGAGCTGTGGCACACCAACGACAACCAGATCGCTATCTTCAACCGGCTGAA
GCTGGTGCCCAAGAAGGTGGACCTGTCCCAGCAGAAAGAGATCCCCACCACCCTGGTGGACGACTTCATC
CTGAGCCCCGTCGTGAAGAGAAGCTTCATCCAGAGCATCAAAGTGATCAACGCCATCATCAAGAAGTACG
GCCTGCCCAACGACATCATTATCGAGCTGGCCCGCGAGAAGAACTCCAAGGACGCCCAGAAAATGATCAA
CGAGATGCAGAAGCGGAACCGGCAGACCAACGAGCGGATCGAGGAAATCATCCGGACCACCGGCAAAGAG
AACGCCAAGTACCTGATCGAGAAGATCAAGCTGCACGACATGCAGGAAGGCAAGTGCCTGTACAGCCTGG
AAGCCATCCCTCTGGAAGATCTGCTGAACAACCCCTTCAACTATGAGGTGGACCACATCATCCCCAGAAG
CGTGTCCTTCGACAACAGCTTCAACAACAAGGTGCTCGTGAAGCAGGAAGAAGCCAGCAAGAAGGGCAAC
CGGACCCCATTCCAGTACCTGAGCAGCAGCGACAGCAAGATCAGCTACGAAACCTTCAAGAAGCACATCC
TGAATCTGGCCAAGGGCAAGGGCAGAATCAGCAAGACCAAGAAAGAGTATCTGCTGGAAGAACGGGACAT
CAACAGGTTCTCCGTGCAGAAAGACTTCATCAACCGGAACCTGGTGGATACCAGATACGCCACCAGAGGC
CTGATGAACCTGCTGCGGAGCTACTTCAGAGTGAACAACCTGGACGTGAAAGTGAAGTCCATCAATGGCG
GCTTCACCAGCTTTCTGCGGCGGAAGTGGAAGTTTAAGAAAGAGCGGAACAAGGGGTACAAGCACCACGC
CGAGGACGCCCTGATCATTGCCAACGCCGATTTCATCTTCAAAGAGTGGAAGAAACTGGACAAGGCCAAA
AAAGTGATGGAAAACCAGATGTTCGAGGAAAAGCAGGCCGAGAGCATGCCCGAGATCGAAACCGAGCAGG
AGTACAAAGAGATCTTCATCACCCCCCACCAGATCAAGCACATTAAGGACTTCAAGGACTACAAGTACAG
CCACCGGGTGGACAAGAAGCCTAATAGAGAGCTGATTAACGACACCCTGTACTCCACCCGGAAGGACGAC
AAGGGCAACACCCTGATCGTGAACAATCTGAACGGCCTGTACGACAAGGACAATGACAAGCTGAAAAAGC
TGATCAACAAGAGCCCCGAAAAGCTGCTGATGTACCACCACGACCCCCAGACCTACCAGAAACTGAAGCT
GATTATGGAACAGTACGGCGACGAGAAGAATCCCCTGTACAAGTACTACGAGGAAACCGGGAACTACCTG
ACCAAGTACTCCAAAAAGGACAACGGCCCCGTGATCAAGAAGATTAAGTATTACGGCAACAAACTGAACG
CCCATCTGGACATCACCGACGACTACCCCAACAGCAGAAACAAGGTCGTGAAGCTGTCCCTGAAGCCCTA
CAGATTCGACGTGTACCTGGACAATGGCGTGTACAAGTTCGTGACCGTGAAGAATCTGGATGTGATCAAA
AAAGAAAACTACTACGAAGTGAATAGCAAGTGCTATGAGGAAGCTAAGAAGCTGAAGAAGATCAGCAACC
AGGCCGAGTTTATCGCCTCCTTCTACAACAACGATCTGATCAAGATCAACGGCGAGCTGTATAGAGTGAT
CGGCGTGAACAACGACCTGCTGAACCGGATCGAAGTGAACATGATCGACATCACCTACCGCGAGTACCTG
GAAAACATGAACGACAAGAGGCCCCCCAGGATCATTAAGACAATCGCCTCCAAGACCCAGAGCATTAAGA
AGTACAGCACAGACATTCTGGGCAACCTGTATGAAGTGAAATCTAAGAAGCACCCTCAGATCATCAAAAA
GGGCAAAAGGCCGGCGGCCACGAAAAAGGCCGGCCAGGCAAAAAAGAAAAAGGGATCCGATGCTAAGTCA
CTGACTGCCTGGTCCCGGACACTGGTGACCTTCAAGGATGTGTTTGTGGACTTCACCAGGGAGGAGTGGA
AGCTGCTGGACACTGCTCAGCAGATCCTGTACAGAAATGTGATGCTGGAGAACTATAAGAACCTGGTTTC
CTTGGGTTATCAGCTTACTAAGCCAGATGTGATCCTCCGGTTGGAGAAGGGAGAAGAGCCCTGGCTGGTG
GAGAGAGAAATTCACCAAGAGACCCATCCTGATTCAGAGACTGCATTTGAAATCAAATCATCAGTTCCGA
AAAAGAAACGCAAAGTTTAAGGCGGCCGCTTAATTAAGCTGCCTTCTGCGGGGCTTGCCTTCTGGCCATG
CCCTTCTTCTCTCCCTTGCACCTGTACCTCTTGGTCTTTGAATAAAGCCTGAGTAGGAAGTCTARAAAAA
AAAAAAAAAAAAAAAAAAAAAAAAAAAAAAAAAAAAAAAAAAAAAAGGGTCTTCATCATCGCCTGCAGAG
GCCTGCATGCAAGCTTGGCGTAATCATGGTCATAGCTGTTTCCTGTGTGAAATTGTTATCCGCTCACAAT
TCCACACAACATACGAGCCGGAAGCATAAAGTGTAAAGCCTGGGGTGCCTAATGAGTGAGCTAACTCACA
TTAATTGCGTTGCGCTCACTGCCCGCTTTCCAGTCGGGAAACCTGTCGTGCCAGCTGCATTAATGAATCG
GCCAACGCGCGGGGAGAGGCGGTTTGCGTATTGGGCGCTCTTCCGCTTCCTCGCTCACTGACTCGCTGCG
CTCGGTCGTTCGGCTGCGGCGAGCGGTATCAGCTCACTCAAAGGCGGTAATACGGTTATCCACAGAATCA
GGGGATAACGCAGGAAAGAACATGTGAGCAAAAGGCCAGCAAAAGGCCAGGAACCGTAAAAAGGCCGCGT
TGCTGGCGTTTTTCCATAGGCTCCGCCCCCCTGACGAGCATCACAAAAATCGACGCTCAAGTCAGAGGTG
GCGAAACCCGACAGGACTATAAAGATACCAGGCGTTTCCCCCTGGAAGCTCCCTCGTGCGCTCTCCTGTT
CCGACCCTGCCGCTTACCGGATACCTGTCCGCCTTTCTCCCTTCGGGAAGCGTGGCGCTTTCTCATAGCT
CACGCTGTAGGTATCTCAGTTCGGTGTAGGTCGTTCGCTCCAAGCTGGGCTGTGTGCACGAACCCCCCGT
TCAGCCCGACCGCTGCGCCTTATCCGGTAACTATCGTCTTGAGTCCAACCCGGTAAGACACGACTTATCG
CCACTGGCAGCAGCCACTGGTAACAGGATTAGCAGAGCGAGGTATGTAGGCGGTGCTACAGAGTTCTTGA
AGTGGTGGCCTAACTACGGCTACACTAGAAGAACAGTATTTGGTATCTGCGCTCTGCTGAAGCCAGTTAC
CTTCGGAAAAAGAGTTGGTAGCTCTTGATCCGGCAAACAAACCACCGCTGGTAGCGGTGGTTTTTTTGTT
TGCAAGCAGCAGATTACGCGCAGAAAAAAAGGATCTCAAGAAGATCCTTTGATCTTTTCTACGGGGTCTG
ACGCTCAGTGGAACGAAAACTCACGTTAAGGGATTTTGGTCATGAGATTATCAAAAAGGATCTTCACCTA
GATCCTTTTAAATTAAAAATGAAGTTTTAAATCAATCTAAAGTATATATGAGTAAACTTGGTCTGACAGT
TACCAATGCTTAATCAGTGAGGCACCTATCTCAGCGATCTGTCTATTTCGTTCATCCATAGTTGCCTGAC
TCCCCGTCGTGTAGATAACTACGATACGGGAGGGCTTACCATCTGGCCCCAGTGCTGCAATGATACCGCG
AGACCCACGCTCACCGGCTCCAGATTTATCAGCAATAAACCAGCCAGCCGGAAGGGCCGAGCGCAGAAGT
GGTCCTGCAACTTTATCCGCCTCCATCCAGTCTATTAATTGTTGCCGGGAAGCTAGAGTAAGTAGTTCGC
CAGTTAATAGTTTGCGCAACGTTGTTGCCATTGCTACAGGCATCGTGGTGTCACGCTCGTCGTTTGGTAT
GGCTTCATTCAGCTCCGGTTCCCAACGATCAAGGCGAGTTACATGATCCCCCATGTTGTGCAAAAAAGCG
GTTAGCTCCTTCGGTCCTCCGATCGTTGTCAGAAGTAAGTTGGCCGCAGTGTTATCACTCATGGTTATGG
CAGCACTGCATAATTCTCTTACTGTCATGCCATCCGTAAGATGCTTTTCTGTGACTGGTGAGTACTCAAC
CAAGTCATTCTGAGAATAGTGTATGCGGCGACCGAGTTGCTCTTGCCCGGCGTCAATACGGGATAATACC
GCGCCACATAGCAGAACTTTAAAAGTGCTCATCATTGGAAAACGTTCTTCGGGGCGAAAACTCTCAAGGA
TCTTACCGCTGTTGAGATCCAGTTCGATGTAACCCACTCGTGCACCCAACTGATCTTCAGCATCTTTTAC
TTTCACCAGCGTTTCTGGGTGAGCAAAAACAGGAAGGCAAAATGCCGCAAAAAAGGGAATAAGGGCGACA
CGGAAATGTTGAATACTCATACTCTTCCTTTTTCAATATTATTGAAGCATTTATCAGGGTTATTGTCTCA
TGAGCGGATACATATTTGAATGTATTTAGAAAAATAAACAAATAGGGGTTCCGCGCACATTTCCCCGAAA
AGTGCCACCTGACGTCTAAGAAACCATTATTATCATGACATTAACCTATAAAAATAGGCGTATCACGAGG
CCCTTTCGTC
